Addgene plasmid #58288: pERB170
Purpose: const. Mis12-FKBP3; ind. FRB-mCH-Mad1^485-584
Depositing lab: Michael Lampson. Depositing organization: University of Pennsylvania. Publication: Recruitment of Mad1 to metaphase kinetochores is sufficient to reactivate the mitotic checkpoint. Ballister ER, Riegman M, Lampson MA. J Cell Biol. 2014 Mar 17;204(6):901-8. doi: 10.1083/jcb.201311113. PubMed 24637323.
Backbone
  Vector backbone: inducible knockdown/cDNA RMCE
  Vector type: Mammalian Expression
Growth in bacteria
  Bacterial resistance: Ampicillin, 100 μg/mL
  Growth temperature: 37°C
  Growth strain: DH5alpha
  Copy number: High Copy
Gene/Insert 1
  Gene/Insert name: Mis12-FKBPx3 (alt name: pERB170)
  Species: H. sapiens (human)
Gene/Insert 2
  Gene/Insert name: inducible FRB-mCh-Mad1^485-584
  Species: H. sapiens (human)
  Tag / fusion protein: mCherry
Gene/Insert 3
  Gene/Insert name: FKBP-targeted miRNA
Terms and licenses: Academic/Nonprofit Terms; Industry Terms: Not Available to Industry
How to cite: pERB170 was a gift from Michael Lampson (Addgene plasmid # 58288 ; http://n2t.net/addgene:58288 ; RRID:Addgene_58288)
