[The description below was written by a language model from this plasmid's Addgene catalogue record and pLannotate feature annotations shown in this document.]
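Description:
pERB170 is an 11.1 kb mammalian expression plasmid built on an inducible knockdown/cDNA backbone for recombinase-mediated cassette exchange (RMCE). It is propagated in E. coli at high copy from a ColE1/pUC-type origin under ampicillin selection. The mammalian payload lies between heterospecific lox2272 and loxP sites, which cannot recombine with each other. Cre can therefore swap the whole cassette directionally into a matching acceptor locus in a host cell line.

The first unit, just inside the lox2272 site, has no annotated promoter of its own, so it may rely on a promoter at the acceptor locus, although the record does not state this. It begins with a chimeric intron carrying miR-155 flanking sequences, presumably housing the catalogued FKBP-targeted miRNA. This is followed by human MIS12 fused to three tandem FKBP12 repeats, at least one of which is annotated as using alternative codons. The first repeat was matched by the annotation software to the F36V variant. An EMCV IRES links this fusion to a puromycin resistance gene for selection of integrants, and the unit ends in a bGH poly(A) signal. A reverse-oriented UbC promoter drives rtTA3. A tight TRE promoter then provides doxycycline-inducible expression of a second intron/miR-155 scaffold, which appears shorter than the first, and of FRB (T2098L)-mCherry fused to human Mad1 residues 485–584. This unit terminates in a β-globin poly(A) signal.

Together these parts form a chemically induced dimerisation system. Mis12-FKBPx3 is anchored constitutively at kinetochores, and a rapamycin-type dimeriser recruits the red-fluorescent FRB-Mad1 fragment to it on demand. The associated study used such recruitment to test whether placing Mad1 at metaphase kinetochores is sufficient to reactivate the mitotic checkpoint.
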