Features (pLannotate 1.2.2; 41 found; start..end, strand, type, name):
     52..100     +  polyA_signal   HSV TK poly(A) signal: herpes simplex virus thymidine kinase polyadenylation signal (Cole and Stacy, 1985)
    312..345     -  protein_bind   lox2272: Cre-mediated recombination occurs in the 8-bp core sequence (GGATACTT). lox2272 sites are compatible with each other, but incompatible with loxP or loxN sites (Lee and Saito, 1988). Cre recombinase
    403..483     +  intron         chimeric intron (fragment): chimera between introns from human β-globin and immunoglobulin heavy chain genes
    501..527     +  ncRNA          5' miR-155: sequence upstream of the precursor of mouse miR-155 microRNA (Uva et al., 2013) miRNA
    591..632     +  ncRNA          3' miR-155: sequence downstream of the precursor of mouse miR-155 microRNA (Uva et al., 2013) miRNA
    674..724     +  intron         chimeric intron (fragment): chimera between introns from human β-globin and immunoglobulin heavy chain genes
    729..755     +  misc_feature   MCS (fragment): multiple cloning site
    765..1379    +  CDS            MIS12: MIS12_HUMAN - Experimental evidence at protein level: Swiss-Prot protein existence level 1. Part of the MIS12 complex which is required for normal chromosome alignment and segregation and for kinetochore formation during mitosis (PubMed:12515822, PubMed:15502821, PubMed:16585270). Essential for proper kinetochore microtubule attachments (PubMed:23891108). From Homo sapiens (Human).
   1410..1730    +  CDS            DmrB: F36V mutant of FK506-binding protein FKBP12 binds synthetic ligands that do not bind wild-type FKBP
   1737..2057    +  CDS            FKBP: human FK506-binding protein FKBP12 synthetic gene with alternative codons
   2070..2393    +  CDS            FKBP: human FK506-binding protein FKBP12
   2411..2452    -  misc_feature   MCS (fragment): pBluescript multiple cloning site
   2454..3040    +  misc_feature   IRES2: internal ribosome entry site (IRES) of the encephalomyocarditis virus (EMCV)
   3041..3638    +  CDS            PuroR (fragment): puromycin N-acetyltransferase; pac from Streptomyces alboniger; confers resistance to puromycin
   3669..3734    +  CDS            dmpM (fragment): DMPM_STRAD - Protein inferred from homology: Swiss-Prot protein existence level 3. From Streptomyces alboniger.
   3761..3872    +  polyA_signal   bGH poly(A) signal: bovine growth hormone polyadenylation signal
   3968..4089    -  polyA_signal   SV40 poly(A) signal: SV40 polyadenylation signal
   4112..4196    -  CDS            large T antigen (fragment): large T antigen from SV40 (simian virus 40)
   4221..4928    -  CDS            rtTA3: reverse tetracycline transactivator 3 activates expression from Tet-responsive promoters in the presence of doxycycline
   4939..6150    -  promoter       UbC promoter: human ubiquitin C promoter
   6163..6441    +  promoter       tight TRE promoter (fragment): Tet-responsive promoter PTight, consisting of seven tet operator sequences followed by the minimal CMV promoter
   6498..6578    +  intron         chimeric intron (fragment): chimera between introns from human β-globin and immunoglobulin heavy chain genes
   6596..6622    +  ncRNA          5' miR-155: sequence upstream of the precursor of mouse miR-155 microRNA (Uva et al., 2013) miRNA
   6648..6689    +  ncRNA          3' miR-155: sequence downstream of the precursor of mouse miR-155 microRNA (Uva et al., 2013) miRNA
   6731..6781    +  intron         chimeric intron (fragment): chimera between introns from human β-globin and immunoglobulin heavy chain genes
   6786..6813    +  misc_feature   MCS (fragment): multiple cloning site
   6830..7108    +  CDS            FRB*: T2098L mutant of FKBP-rapamycin binding domain of human FRAP binds synthetic ligands such as AP21967
   7127..7834    +  CDS            mCherry: mCherry is a basic (constitutively fluorescent) red fluorescent protein published in 2004, derived from Discosoma sp.. It is reported to be a very rapidly-maturing monomer with low acid sensitivity.
   7832..8143    +  CDS            MAD1L1 (fragment): MD1L1_HUMAN - Also known as MAD1, TXBP181. Experimental evidence at protein level: Swiss-Prot protein existence level 1. [Isoform 3]: Sequesters MAD2L1 in the cytoplasm preventing its function as an activator of the mitotic spindle assembly checkpoint (SAC) resulting in SAC impairment and chromosomal instability in hepatocellular carcinomas. From Homo sapiens (Human).
   8170..8235    +  CDS            HBB (fragment): HBB_PONPY - Experimental evidence at transcript level: Swiss-Prot protein existence level 2. Involved in oxygen transport from the lung to the various peripheral tissues. From Pongo pygmaeus (Bornean orangutan).
   8306..8361    +  polyA_signal   β-globin poly(A) signal: rabbit β-globin polyadenylation signal (Gil and Proudfoot, 1987)
   8722..8755    -  protein_bind   loxP: Cre-mediated recombination occurs in the 8-bp core sequence (GCATACAT). Cre recombinase
   8768..8889    +  polyA_signal   SV40 poly(A) signal: SV40 polyadenylation signal
   8908..8926    -  promoter       T3 promoter: promoter for bacteriophage T3 RNA polymerase
   8969..8991    -  protein_bind   lac operator (fragment): The lac repressor binds to the lac operator to inhibit transcription in E. coli. This inhibition can be relieved by adding lactose or isopropyl-β-D-thiogalactopyranoside (IPTG). lac repressor encoded by lacI
   8995..9025    -  promoter       lac promoter: promoter for the E. coli lac operon
   9040..9061    -  protein_bind   CAP binding site: CAP binding activates transcription in the presence of cAMP. E. coli catabolite activator protein
   9074..9166    -  CDS            lacI (fragment): lac repressor; lacI; The lac repressor binds to the lac operator to inhibit transcription in E. coli. This inhibition can be relieved by adding lactose or isopropyl-β-D-thiogalactopyranoside (IPTG).
   9349..9937    -  rep_origin     ori: high-copy-number ColE1/pMB1/pBR322/pUC origin of replication
  10108..10968   -  CDS            AmpR: β-lactamase; bla; confers resistance to ampicillin, carbenicillin, and related antibiotics
  10969..11073   -  promoter       AmpR promoter: bla
>Addgene plasmid #58288 | pERB170 | depositor full sequence | sequence record 89861 | pERB170 sequence 11094 bps
AAGCTTAATAAACACGGAAGGAGACAATACCGGAAGGAACCCGCGCTATGACGGCAATAAAAAGACAGAA
TAAAACGCACGGGTGTTGGGTCGTTTGTTCATAAACGCGGGGTTCGGTCCCAGGGCTGGCACTCTGTCGA
TACCCCACCGAGACCCCATTGGGGCCAATACGCCCGCGTTTCTTCCTTTTCCCCACCCCACCCCCCAAGT
TCGGGTGAAGGCCCAGGGCTCGCAGCCAACGTCGGGGCGGCAGGCCCTGCCATAGCCACTGGCCCCGTGG
GTTAGGGACGGGGTCCCCCATTCGAGAATAAATAACTTCGTATAAAGTATCCTATACGAAGTTATCACCC
TGCAGTACGTATCCGGTAGCCTTGCAGAAGTTGGTCGTGAGGCACTGGGCAGGTAAGTATCAAGGTTACA
AGACAGGTTTAAGGAGACCAATAGAAACTGGGCTTGTCGAGACAGAGAAGACTCTTGCGTTTCGGTCGAC
TTCTAGAGCTCTGGAGGCTTGCTGAAGGCTGTATGCTGATATGGATTCATGTGCACATGGTTTTGGCCAC
TGACTGACCATGTGCATGAATCCATATCAGGACACAAGGCCTGTTACTAGCACTCACATGGAACAAATGG
CCGAATTCGGCGCTAGCTGCTGATATCGCATACGCGTGGACCAGATAGGCACCTATTGGTCTTACTGACA
TCCACTTTGCCTTTCTCTCCACAGGTGTCGGTACCGCGGGCCCGGGATCCACCGGCGCGCCACCATGTCT
GTGGATCCAATGACCTACGAGGCCCAGTTCTTTGGCTTCACGCCACAAACGTGCATGCTTCGGATCTACA
TTGCATTTCAAGACTACCTATTTGAAGTGATGCAGGCCGTTGAACAGGTTATTCTGAAGAAGCTGGATGG
CATCCCAGACTGTGACATTAGCCCAGTGCAGATTCGCAAATGCACAGAGAAGTTTCTTTGCTTCATGAAA
GGACATTTTGATAACCTTTTTAGCAAAATGGAGCAACTGTTTTTGCAGCTGATTTTACGTATTCCCTCAA
ACATCTTGCTTCCTGAAGATAAATGTAAGGAGACACCTTATAGTGAGGAAGATTTTCAGCATCTCCAGAA
AGAAATTGAACAGTTACAGGAGAAGTACAAGACTGAATTATGTACTAAGCAGGCCCTTCTTGCAGAATTA
GAAGAGCAAAAAATTGTTCAGGCCAAACTCAAACAGACGTTGACTTTCTTTGATGAGCTTCATAATGTTG
GCAGAGATCATGGGACTAGTGATTTTAGGGAGAGTTTAGTATCCCTGGTTCAGAACTCCAGAAAACTACA
GAACATTAGAGACAATGTGGAAAAGGAATCGAAACGACTGAAAATATCTATGCTAGCAGGGAGCACTGAA
TTCTCTAGAGGAGTGCAGGTGGAAACCATCTCCCCAGGAGACGGGCGCACCTTCCCCAAGCGCGGCCAGA
CCTGCGTGGTGCACTACACCGGGATGCTTGAAGATGGAAAGAAATTTGATTCCTCCCGGGACAGAAACAA
GCCCTTTAAGTTTATGCTAGGCAAGCAGGAGGTGATCCGAGGCTGGGAAGAAGGGGTTGCCCAGATGAGT
GTGGGTCAGAGAGCCAAACTGACTATATCTCCAGATTATGCCTATGGTGCCACTGGGCACCCAGGCATCA
TCCCACCACATGCCACTCTCGTCTTCGATGTGGAGCTTCTAAAACTGGAAACTAGAGGCGTGCAGGTCGA
GACCATCAGCCCCGGCGACGGCCGCACCTTTCCCAAGAGAGGCCAGACTTGCGTGGTCCACTACACCGGC
ATGCTGGAGGACGGCAAGAAGTTCGACAGCAGCCGCGACCGCAACAAGCCCTTCAAGTTCATGCTGGGCA
AACAGGAAGTGATCCGCGGCTGGGAGGAAGGCGTGGCTCAGATGAGCGTGGGGCAGCGGGCCAAGCTGAC
CATCAGCCCCGACTATGCCTACGGCGCCACCGGCCACCCCGGCATCATCCCCCCCCACGCCACCCTGGTG
TTCGACGTGGAGCTGCTGAAGCTGGAGACTAGTGAATTCGGAGTGCAGGTGGAAACCATCTCCCCAGGAG
ACGGGCGCACCTTCCCCAAGCGCGGCCAGACCTGCGTGGTGCACTACACCGGGATGCTTGAAGATGGAAA
GAAATTTGATTCCTCCCGGGACAGAAACAAGCCCTTTAAGTTTATGCTAGGCAAGCAGGAGGTGATCCGA
GGCTGGGAAGAAGGGGTTGCCCAGATGAGTGTGGGTCAGAGAGCCAAACTGACTATATCTCCAGATTATG
CCTATGGTGCCACTGGGCACCCAGGCATCATCCCACCACATGCCACTCTCGTCTTCGATGTGGAGCTTCT
AAAACTGGAATGATCTAGAGGGCCCTATTCATCGATAAGCTTGATATCGAATTCCTGCAGCCCGGGGGAT
CCGCCCCTCTCCCTCCCCCCCCCCTAACGTTACTGGCCGAAGCCGCTTGGAATAAGGCCGGTGTGCGTTT
GTCTATATGTTATTTTCCACCATATTGCCGTCTTTTGGCAATGTGAGGGCCCGGAAACCTGGCCCTGTCT
TCTTGACGAGCATTCCTAGGGGTCTTTCCCCTCTCGCCAAAGGAATGCAAGGTCTGTTGAATGTCGTGAA
GGAAGCAGTTCCTCTGGAAGCTTCTTGAAGACAAACAACGTCTGTAGCGACCCTTTGCAGGCAGCGGAAC
CCCCCACCTGGCGACAGGTGCCTCTGCGGCCAAAAGCCACGTGTATAAGATACACCTGCAAAGGCGGCAC
AACCCCAGTGCCACGTTGTGAGTTGGATAGTTGTGGAAAGAGTCAAATGGCTCTCCTCAAGCGTATTCAA
CAAGGGGCTGAAGGATGCCCAGAAGGTACCCCATTGTATGGGATCTGATCTGGGGCCTCGGTACACATGC
TTTACATGTGTTTAGTCGAGGTTAAAAAAACGTCTAGGCCCCCCGAACCACGGGGACGTGGTTTTCCTTT
GAAAAACACGATGATAATATGGCCACAACCATGACCGAGTACAAGCCCACGGTGCGCCTCGCCACCCGCG
ACGACGTCCCCCGGGCCGTACGCACCCTCGCCGCCGCGTTCGCCGACTACCCCGCCACGCGCCACACCGT
CGACCCGGACCGCCACATCGAGCGGGTCACCGAGCTGCAAGAACTCTTCCTCACGCGCGTCGGGCTCGAC
ATCGGCAAGGTGTGGGTCGCGGACGACGGCGCCGCGGTGGCGGTCTGGACCACGCCGGAGAGCGTCGAAG
CGGGGGCGGTGTTCGCCGAGATCGGCCCGCGCATGGCCGAGTTGAGCGGTTCCCGGCTGGCCGCGCAGCA
ACAGATGGAAGGCCTCCTGGCGCCGCACCGGCCCAAGGAGCCCGCGTGGTTCCTGGCCACCGTCGGCGTG
TCGCCCGACCACCAGGGCAAGGGTCTGGGCAGCGCCGTCGTGCTCCCCGGAGTGGAGGCGGCCGAGCGCG
CCGGGGTGCCCGCCTTCCTGGAGACCTCCGCGCCCCGCAACCTCCCCTTCTACGAGCGGCTCGGCTTCAC
CGTCACCGCCGACGTCGAGGTGCCCGAAGGACCGCGCACCTGGTGCATGACCCGCAAGCCCGGTGCCTAG
CCGGAGACCGAAAGGAGCGCACGACCCCATGGCTCCGACCGAAGCCGACCCGGGCGGCCCCGCCGACCCC
GCACCCGCCCCCGAGGCCCACCGACTCTAGAGCTCGCTGATCAGCCTCGACTGTGCCTTCTAGTTGCCAG
CCATCTGTTGTTTGCCCCTCCCCCGTGCCTTCCTTGACCCTGGAAGGTGCCACTCCCACTGTCCTTTCCT
AATAAAATGAGGAAATTGCATCGCATTGTCTGAGTAGGTGTCATTCTATTCTGGGGGGTGGGGTGGGGCA
GGACAGCAAGGGGGAGGATTGGGAAGACAATAGCACTAGTTTCGCGTTAAGATACATTGATGAGTTTGGA
CAAACCACAACTAGAATGCAGTGAAAAAAATGCTTTATTTGTGAAATTTGTGATGCTATTGCTTTATTTG
TAACCATTATAAGCTGCAATAAACAAGTTAACAACAACAATTGCATTCATTTTATGTTTCAGGTTCAGGG
GGAGGTGTGGGAGGTTTTTTAAAGCAAGTAAAACCTCTACAAATGTGGTATGGCTGATTATGATCAGTTA
TCTAGATCCGGTGGATCTATTTACCCGGGGAGCATGTCAAGGTCAAAATCGTCAAGGGCATCGGCTGGGA
GCATGTCTAAGTCAAAATCGTCAAGGGCGTCGGTCGGCCCGCCGCTTTCGCACTTTAGCTGTTTCTCCAG
GCCACATATGATTAGTTCCAGGCCGAAAAGGAAGGCAGGTTCGGCTCCCTGCCGGTCGAACAGCTCAATT
GCTTGTCTCAGAAGTGGGGGCATAGAATCGGTGGTAGGTGTCTCTCTTTCCTCTTTTGCTACTTGATGCT
CCTGTTCCTCCAATACGCAGCCCAGTGTAAAGTGGCCCACGGCGGACAGAGCGTACAGTGCGTTCTCCAG
GGAGAAGCCTTGCTGACACAGGAACGCGAGCTGATTTTCCAGGGTTTCGTACTGTTTCTCTGTTGGGCGG
GTGCCGAGATGCACTTTAGCCCCGTCGCGATGTGAGAGGAGAGCACAGCGGTATGACTTGGCGTTGTTCC
GCAGAAAGTCTTGCCATGACTCGCCTTCCAGGGGGCAGAAGTGGGTATGATGCCTGTCCAGCATCTCGAT
TGGCAGGGCATCGAGCAGGGCCCGCTTGTTCTTCACGTGCCAGTACAGGGTAGGCTGCTCAACTCCCAGC
TTTTGAGCGAGTTTCCTTGTCGTCAGGCCTTCGATACCGACACCATTGAGTAATTCCAGAGCTCCGTTTA
TGACTTTGCTCTTGTCCAGCCTAGACATGGTGGCTAGCGTCTAACAAAAAAGCCAAAAACGGCCAGAATT
TAGCGGACAATTTACTAGTCTAACACTGAAAATTACATATTGACCCAAATGATTACATTTCAAAAGGTGC
CTAAAAAACTTCACAAAACACACTCGCCAACCCCGAGCGCATAGTTCAAAACCGGAGCTTCAGCTACTTA
AGAAGATAGGTACATAAAACCGACCAAAGAAACTGACGCCTCACTTATCCCTCCCCTCACCAGAGGTCCG
GCGCCTGTCGATTCAGGAGAGCCTACCCTAGGCCCGAACCCTGCGTCCTGCGACGGAGAAAAGCCTACCG
CACACCTACCGGCAGGTGGCCCCACCCTGCATTATAAGCCAACAGAACGGGTGACGTCACGACACGACGA
GGGCGCGCGCTCCCAAAGGTACGGGTGCACTGCCCAACGGCACCGCCATAACTGCCGCCCCCGCAACAGA
CGACAAACCGAGTTCTCCAGTCAGTGACAAACTTCACGTCAGGGTCCCCAGATGGTGCCCCAGCCCATCT
CACCCGAATAAGAGCTTTCCCGCATTAGCGAAGGCCTCAAGACCTTGGGTTCTTGCCGCCCACCATGCCC
CCCACCTTGTTTCAACGACCTCACAGCCCGCCTCACAAGCGTCTTCCATTCAAGACTCGGGAACAGCCGC
CATTTTGCTGCGCTCCCCCCAACCCCCAGTTCAGGGCAACCTTGCTCGCGGACCCAGACTACAGCCCTTG
GCGGTCTCTCCACACGCTTCCGTCCCACCGAGCGGCCCGGCGGCCACGAAAGCCCCGGCCAGCCCAGCAG
CCCGCTACTCACCAAGTGACGATCACAGCGATCCACAAACAAGAACCGCGACCCAAATCCCGGCTGCGAC
GGAACTAGCTGTGCCACACCCGGCGCGTCCTTATATAATCATCGGCGTTCACCGCCCCACGGAGATCCCT
CCGCAGAATCGCCGAGAAGGGACTACTTTTCCTCGCCTGTTCCGCTCTCTGGAAAGAAAACCAGTGCCCT
AGAGTCACCCAAGTCCCGTCCTAAAATGTCCTTCTGCTGATACTGGGGTTCTAAGGCCGAGTCTTATGAG
CAGCGGGCCGCTGTCCTGAGCGTCCGGGCGGAAGGATCAGGACGCTCGCTGCGCCCTTCGTCTGACGTGG
CAGCGCTCGCCGTGAGGAGGGGGGCGCCCGCGGGAGGCGCCAAAACCCGGCGCGGAGGCCACGCGTACTA
GACGAGTTTACTCCCTATCAGTGATAGAGAACGATGTCGAGTTTACTCCCTATCAGTGATAGAGAACGTA
TGTCGAGTTTACTCCCTATCAGTGATAGAGAACGTATGTCGAGTTTACTCCCTATCAGTGATAGAGAACG
TATGTCGAGTTTATCCCTATCAGTGATAGAGAACGTATGTCGAGTTTACTCCCTATCAGTGATAGAGAAC
GTATGTCGAGGTAGGCGTGTACGGTGGGAGGCCTATATAAGCAGAGCTCGTTTAGTGAACCGTCAGATCG
CACCGGGTGACTCTCTTAAGGTAGCCTTGCAGAAGTTGGTCGTGAGGCACTGGGCAGGTAAGTATCAAGG
TTACAAGACAGGTTTAAGGAGACCAATAGAAACTGGGCTTGTCGAGACAGAGAAGACTCTTGCGTTTCGG
TCGACTTCTAGAGCTCTGGAGGCTTGCTGAAGGCTGTATGCTAGAGACGTACAGATGCGTCTCACAGGAC
ACAAGGCCTGTTACTAGCACTCACATGGAACAAATGGCCGAATTCGGCGCTAGCTGCTGATATCGCATAC
GCGTGGACCAGATAGGCACCTATTGGTCTTACTGACATCCACTTTGCCTTTCTCTCCACAGGTGTCGGTA
CCGCGGGCCCGGGATCCACCGGTCACCATGGCTTCTAGAATCCTCTGGCATGAGATGTGGCATGAAGGCC
TGGAAGAGGCATCTCGTTTGTACTTTGGGGAAAGGAACGTGAAAGGCATGTTTGAGGTGCTGGAGCCCTT
GCATGCTATGATGGAACGGGGCCCCCAGACTCTGAAGGAAACATCCTTTAATCAGGCCTATGGTCGAGAT
TTAATGGAGGCCCAAGAGTGGTGCAGGAAGTACATGAAATCAGGGAATGTCAAGGACCTCCTCCAAGCCT
GGGACCTCTATTATCATGTGTTCCGACGAATCTCAAAGACTAGTCCGGTCGCCACCATGGTGAGCAAGGG
CGAGGAGGATAACATGGCCATCATCAAGGAGTTCATGCGCTTCAAGGTGCACATGGAGGGCTCCGTGAAC
GGCCACGAGTTCGAGATCGAGGGCGAGGGCGAGGGCCGCCCCTACGAGGGCACCCAGACCGCCAAGCTGA
AGGTGACCAAGGGTGGCCCCCTGCCCTTCGCCTGGGACATCCTGTCCCCTCAGTTCATGTACGGCTCCAA
GGCCTACGTGAAGCACCCCGCCGACATCCCCGACTACTTGAAGCTGTCCTTCCCCGAGGGCTTCAAGTGG
GAGCGCGTGATGAACTTCGAGGACGGCGGCGTGGTGACCGTGACCCAGGACTCCTCCCTGCAGGACGGCG
AGTTCATCTACAAGGTGAAGCTGCGCGGCACCAACTTCCCCTCCGACGGCCCCGTAATGCAGAAGAAGAC
CATGGGCTGGGAGGCCTCCTCCGAGCGGATGTACCCCGAGGACGGCGCCCTGAAGGGCGAGATCAAGCAG
AGGCTGAAGCTGAAGGACGGCGGCCACTACGACGCTGAGGTCAAGACCACCTACAAGGCCAAGAAGCCCG
TGCAGCTGCCCGGCGCCTACAACGTCAACATCAAGTTGGACATCACCTCCCACAACGAGGACTACACCAT
CGTGGAACAGTACGAACGCGCCGAGGGCCGCCACTCCACCGGCGGCATGGACGAGCTGTATAAGGCCGGC
TCCAGCTCTGCCGAACAGAGCTTCCTGTTCTCCAGGGAGGAGGCGGACACGCTCAGGTTGAAGGTCGAGG
AGCTGGAAGGCGAGCGGAGTCGGCTGGAGGAGGAAAAGAGGATGCTGGAGGCACAGCTGGAGCGGCGAGC
TCTGCAGGGTGACTATGACCAGAGCAGGACCAAAGTGCTGCACATGAGCCTGAACCCCACCAGTGTGGCC
AGGCAGCGCCTGCACGAGGACCACAGCCAGCTGCAGGCGGAGTGCGAGCGACTGCGCGGGCTCCTGCGCG
CCATGGAGAGAGGAGGCACCGTCTGACCTATGATGTACAAGTAAACACTCAGGTGCAGGCTGCCTATCAG
AAGGTGGTGGCTGGTGTGGCCAATGCCCTGGCTCACAAATACCACTGAGATCTTTTTCCCTCTGCCAAAA
ATTATGGGGACATCATGAAGCCCCTTGAGCATCTGACTTCTGGCTAATAAAGGAAATTTATTTTCATTGC
AATAGTGTGTTGGAATTTTTTGTGTCTCTCACTCGGAAGGACATATGGGAGGGCAAATCATTTAAAACAT
CAGAATGAGTATTTGGTTTAGAGTTTGGCAACATATGCCATATGCTGGCTGCCATGAACAAAGGTGGCTA
TAAAGAGGTCATCAGTATATGAAACAGCCCCCTGCTGTCCATTCCTTATTCCATAGAAAAGCCTTGACTT
GAGGTTAGATTTTTTTTATATTTTGTTTTGTGTTATTTTTTTCTTTAACATCCCTAAAATTTTCCTTACA
TGTTTTACTAGCCAGATTTTTCCTCCTCTCCTGACTACTCCCAGTCATAGCTGTCCCTCTTCTCTTATGA
AGATCCCTCGACCTGAGCGTCGAGCTAGCATATGGATCCATATAACTTCGTATAATGTATGCTATACGAA
GTTATTACGATACCGTCAACTTGTTTATTGCAGCTTATAATGGTTACAAATAAAGCAATAGCATCACAAA
TTTCACAAATAAAGCATTTTTTTCACTGCATTCTAGTTGTGGTTTGTCCAAACTCATCAATGTATCTTAG
GTACCCAGCTTTTGTTCCCTTTAGTGAGGGTTAATTGCGCGCTTGGCGTAATCATGGTCATAGCTGTTTC
CTGTGTGAAATTGTTATCCGCTCACAATTCCACACAACATACGAGCCGGAAGCATAAAGTGTAAAGCCTG
GGGTGCCTAATGAGTGAGCTAACTCACATTAATTGCGTTGCGCTCACTGCCCGCTTTCCAGTCGGGAAAC
CTGTCGTGCCAGCTGCATTAATGAATCGGCCAACGCGCGGGGAGAGGCGGTTTGCGTATTGGGCGCTCTT
CCGCTTCCTCGCTCACTGACTCGCTGCGCTCGGTCGTTCGGCTGCGGCGAGCGGTATCAGCTCACTCAAA
GGCGGTAATACGGTTATCCACAGAATCAGGGGATAACGCAGGAAAGAACATGTGAGCAAAAGGCCAGCAA
AAGGCCAGGAACCGTAAAAAGGCCGCGTTGCTGGCGTTTTTCCATAGGCTCCGCCCCCCTGACGAGCATC
ACAAAAATCGACGCTCAAGTCAGAGGTGGCGAAACCCGACAGGACTATAAAGATACCAGGCGTTTCCCCC
TGGAAGCTCCCTCGTGCGCTCTCCTGTTCCGACCCTGCCGCTTACCGGATACCTGTCCGCCTTTCTCCCT
TCGGGAAGCGTGGCGCTTTCTCATAGCTCACGCTGTAGGTATCTCAGTTCGGTGTAGGTCGTTCGCTCCA
AGCTGGGCTGTGTGCACGAACCCCCCGTTCAGCCCGACCGCTGCGCCTTATCCGGTAACTATCGTCTTGA
GTCCAACCCGGTAAGACACGACTTATCGCCACTGGCAGCAGCCACTGGTAACAGGATTAGCAGAGCGAGG
TATGTAGGCGGTGCTACAGAGTTCTTGAAGTGGTGGCCTAACTACGGCTACACTAGAAGAACAGTATTTG
GTATCTGCGCTCTGCTGAAGCCAGTTACCTTCGGAAAAAGAGTTGGTAGCTCTTGATCCGGCAAACAAAC
CACCGCTGGTAGCGGTGGTTTTTTTGTTTGCAAGCAGCAGATTACGCGCAGAAAAAAAGGATCTCAAGAA
GATCCTTTGATCTTTTCTACGGGGTCTGACGCTCAGTGGAACGAAAACTCACGTTAAGGGATTTTGGTCA
TGAGATTATCAAAAAGGATCTTCACCTAGATCCTTTTAAATTAAAAATGAAGTTTTAAATCAATCTAAAG
TATATATGAGTAAACTTGGTCTGACAGTTACCAATGCTTAATCAGTGAGGCACCTATCTCAGCGATCTGT
CTATTTCGTTCATCCATAGTTGCCTGACTCCCCGTCGTGTAGATAACTACGATACGGGAGGGCTTACCAT
CTGGCCCCAGTGCTGCAATGATACCGCGAGACCCACGCTCACCGGCTCCAGATTTATCAGCAATAAACCA
GCCAGCCGGAAGGGCCGAGCGCAGAAGTGGTCCTGCAACTTTATCCGCCTCCATCCAGTCTATTAATTGT
TGCCGGGAAGCTAGAGTAAGTAGTTCGCCAGTTAATAGTTTGCGCAACGTTGTTGCCATTGCTACAGGCA
TCGTGGTGTCACGCTCGTCGTTTGGTATGGCTTCATTCAGCTCCGGTTCCCAACGATCAAGGCGAGTTAC
ATGATCCCCCATGTTGTGCAAAAAAGCGGTTAGCTCCTTCGGTCCTCCGATCGTTGTCAGAAGTAAGTTG
GCCGCAGTGTTATCACTCATGGTTATGGCAGCACTGCATAATTCTCTTACTGTCATGCCATCCGTAAGAT
GCTTTTCTGTGACTGGTGAGTACTCAACCAAGTCATTCTGAGAATAGTGTATGCGGCGACCGAGTTGCTC
TTGCCCGGCGTCAATACGGGATAATACCGCGCCACATAGCAGAACTTTAAAAGTGCTCATCATTGGAAAA
CGTTCTTCGGGGCGAAAACTCTCAAGGATCTTACCGCTGTTGAGATCCAGTTCGATGTAACCCACTCGTG
CACCCAACTGATCTTCAGCATCTTTTACTTTCACCAGCGTTTCTGGGTGAGCAAAAACAGGAAGGCAAAA
TGCCGCAAAAAAGGGAATAAGGGCGACACGGAAATGTTGAATACTCATACTCTTCCTTTTTCAATATTAT
TGAAGCATTTATCAGGGTTATTGTCTCATGAGCGGATACATATTTGAATGTATTTAGAAAAATAAACAAA
TAGGGGTTCCGCGCACATTTCCCCGAAAAGTGCC
