>Addgene plasmid #58288 | pERB170 | addgene partial sequence | sequence record 102038 | pCDH-rev 5'-GCATTCCTTTGGCGAGAG-3'
AGGTTTCCGGGCCCTCACATTGCCAAAAGACGGCAATATGGTGGAAAATAACATATAGACAAACGCACAC
CGGCCTTATTCCAAGCGGCTTCGGCCAGTAACGTTAGGGGGGGGGGAGGGAGAGGGGCGGATCCCCCGGG
CTGCAGGAATTCGATATCAAGCTTATCGATGAATAGGGCCCTCTAGATCATTCCAGTTTTAGAAGCTCCA
CATCGAAGACGAGAGTGGCATGTGGTGGGATGATGCCTGGGTGCCCAGTGGCACCATAGGCATAATCTGG
AGATATAGTCAGTTTGGCTCTCTGACCCACACTCATCTGGGCAACCCCTTCTTCCCAGCCTCGGATCACC
TCCTGCTTGCCTAGCATAAACTTAAAGGGCTTGTTTCTGTCCCGGGAGGAATCAAATTTCTTTCCATCTT
CAAGCATCCCGGTGTAGTGCACCACGCAGGTCTGGCCGCGCTTGGGGAAGGTGCGCCCGTCTCCTGGGGA
GATGGTTTCCACCTGCACTCCGAATTCACTAGTCTCCAGCTTCAGCAGCTCCACGTCGAACACCAGGGTG
GCGTGGGGGGGGATGATGCCGGGGTGGCCGGTGGCGCCGTAGGCATAGTCGGGGCTGATGGTCAGCTTGG
CCCGCTGCCCCACGCTCATCTGAGCCACGCCTTCCTCCCAGCCGCGGATCACTTCCTGTTTGCCCAGCAT
GAACTTGAAGGGCTTGTTGCGGTCGCGGCTGCTGTCG
