>Addgene plasmid #58288 | pERB170 | addgene partial sequence | sequence record 104868 | rb_glob_PA_term-R 5'-CCCATATGTCCTTCCGAGTG-3'
TTTCCTTTATTAGCCAGAAGTCAGATGCTCAAGGGGCTTCATGATGTCCCCATAATTTTTGGCAGAGGGA
AAAAGATCTCAGTGGTATTTGTGAGCCAGGGCATTGGCCACACCAGCCACCACCTTCTGATAGGCAGCCT
GCACCTGAGTGTTTACTTGTACATCATAGGTCAGACGGTGCCTCCTCTCTCCATGGCGCGCAGGAGCCCG
CGCAGTCGCTCGCACTCCGCCTGCAGCTGGCTGTGGTCCTCGTGCAGGCGCTGCCTGGCCACACTGGTGG
GGTTCAGGCTCATGTGCAGCACTTTGGTCCTGCTCTGGTCATAGTCACCCTGCAGAGCTCGCCGCTCCAG
CTGTGCCTCCAGCATCCTCTTTTCCTCCTCCAGCCGACTCCGCTCGCCTTCCAGCTCCTCGACCTTCAAC
CTGAGCGTGTCCGCCTCCTCCCTGGAGAACAGGAAGCTCTGTTCGGCAGAGCTGGAGCCGGCCTTATACA
GCTCGTCCATGCCGCCGGTGGAGTGGCGGCCCTCGGCGCGTTCGTACTGTTCCACGATGGTGTAGTCCTC
GTTGTGGGAGGTGATGTCCAACTTGATGTTGACGTTGTAGGCGCCGGGCAGCTGCACGGGCTTCTTGGCC
TTGTAGGTGGTCTTGACCTCAGCGTCGTAGTGGCCGCCGTCCTTCAGCTTCAGCCTCTGCTTGATCTCGC
CCTTCA
